Addgene plasmid #52107: pMSCV-IRES-GFP II (pMIG II)
Purpose: (Empty Backbone) a bicistronic IRES-GFP containing retroviral vector, MCS is expanded from pMSCV-IRES-GFP
Depositing lab: Dario Vignali. Depositing organization: St. Jude Children's Research Hospital. Publication: Generation of T-cell receptor retrogenic mice. Holst J, Szymczak-Workman AL, Vignali KM, Burton AR, Workman CJ, Vignali DA. Nat Protoc. 2006;1(1):406-17. 10.1038/nprot.2006.61 PubMed 17406263.
Backbone
  Vector backbone: MSCV IRES GFP
  Modifications to backbone: expanded MCS
  Vector type: Mammalian Expression, Retroviral
  Tag / fusion protein: IRES-EGFP (C terminal on backbone)
Growth in bacteria
  Bacterial resistance: Ampicillin, 100 μg/mL
  Growth temperature: 37°C
  Growth strain: Stbl3
  Copy number: High Copy
Gene/Insert
  Cloning method: Restriction Enzyme
  Sequencing primers: 5′ pLXSN_5_primer
Terms and licenses: Academic/Nonprofit Terms; Industry Terms: Not Available to Industry
Depositor comments: The FP can be removed with Nco1-Not1 digest. The Multicloning site reads EcoR1-BglII-SnaB1-BamH1-Mfe1-Xho1. These are unique. The Nhe1 site is not unique.
How to cite: pMSCV-IRES-GFP II (pMIG II) was a gift from Dario Vignali (Addgene plasmid # 52107 ; http://n2t.net/addgene:52107 ; RRID:Addgene_52107)
