[The description below was written by a language model from this plasmid's Addgene catalogue record and the feature table of its GenBank file.]
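Description:
pMSCV-IRES-GFP II (pMIG II) is an empty gammaretroviral expression backbone of about 6.5 kb, derived from MSCV-IRES-GFP by expanding the multiple cloning site. The proviral portion is bounded by 5' and 3' long terminal repeats from murine embryonic stem cell virus. It also contains the MESV Psi packaging signal and a truncated MMLV gag segment lacking its start codon, an arrangement commonly retained to extend the packaging region and improve encapsidation of the vector RNA. No separate internal promoter is annotated, so transcription in target cells is expected to come from the 5' LTR. The plasmid encodes no viral structural or enzymatic genes, so these must be supplied in trans by a packaging system to make infectious particles. In bacteria it is maintained through a high-copy ColE1/pUC-type origin and selected with ampicillin via the beta-lactamase gene. Remnants of a lac promoter, operator and CAP site lie in the plasmid backbone outside the provirus.

The cloning site sits downstream of the gag fragment and offers unique EcoRI, BglII, SnaBI, BamHI, MfeI and XhoI sites; an NheI site is present but not unique. It is followed by an internal ribosome entry site and mammalian codon-optimised EGFP. The IRES is not annotated as its own feature, but IRES primer sites lie between the cloning site and EGFP. A gene inserted here is transcribed with EGFP on a single bicistronic message, the insert being translated cap-dependently and EGFP through the IRES, so fluorescence marks transduced cells without fusing a tag to the protein of interest. The depositor notes that the fluorescent protein can be excised with NcoI and NotI, which would allow the reporter to be removed. The associated publication describes generating T-cell receptor retrogenic mice, pointing to retroviral gene delivery for that kind of work as the intended use.
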