LOCUS       Exported 6512 bp ds-DNA circular SYN 12-MAY-2021
DEFINITION  a bicistronic IRES-GFP containing retroviral vector, MCS is expanded
            from pMSCV-IRES-GFP.
ACCESSION   .
VERSION     .
KEYWORDS    pMSCV-IRES-GFP II (pMIG II)
SOURCE      synthetic DNA construct
  ORGANISM  synthetic DNA construct
REFERENCE   1 (bases 1 to 6512)
  AUTHORS   Holst J, Szymczak-Workman AL, Vignali KM, Burton AR, Workman CJ,
            Vignali DA
  TITLE     Generation of T-cell receptor retrogenic mice.
  JOURNAL   Nat Protoc. 2006;1(1):406-17.
  PUBMED    17406263
REFERENCE   2 (bases 1 to 6512)
  AUTHORS   .
  TITLE     Direct Submission
  JOURNAL   Exported May 12, 2021 from SnapGene Server 1.1.58
            http://www.snapgene.com
FEATURES             Location/Qualifiers
     source          1..6512
                     /organism="synthetic DNA construct"
                     /mol_type="other DNA"
     LTR             1..517
                     /label=5' LTR
                     /note="5' long terminal repeat from murine embryonic stem
                     cell virus"
     misc_feature    581..922
                     /label=MESV Psi
                     /note="packaging signal of murine embryonic stem cell
                     virus"
     CDS             989..1405
                     /label=gag (truncated)
                     /note="truncated Moloney murine leukemia virus (MMLV) gag
                     gene lacking the start codon"
     primer_bind     1335..1357
                     /label=pLXSN 5'
                     /note="Murine stem cell virus, forward primer. Also called
                     MSCV"
     primer_bind     1373..1389
                     /label=pBABE 5'
                     /note="Psi packaging signal, forward primer for pBABE
                     vectors"
     primer_bind     complement(1618..1635)
                     /label=IRES reverse
                     /note="IRES internal ribosome entry site, reverse primer.
                     Also called pCDH-rev"
     primer_bind     1845..1864
                     /label=IRES-F
                     /note="IRES internal ribosome entry site, forward primer"
     CDS             2026..2745
                     /codon_start=1
                     /product="the original enhanced GFP (Yang et al., 1996)"
                     /label=EGFP
                     /note="mammalian codon-optimized"
                     /translation="MVSKGEELFTGVVPILVELDGDVNGHKFSVSGEGEGDATYGKLTL
                     KFICTTGKLPVPWPTLVTTLTYGVQCFSRYPDHMKQHDFFKSAMPEGYVQERTIFFKDD
                     GNYKTRAEVKFEGDTLVNRIELKGIDFKEDGNILGHKLEYNYNSHNVYIMADKQKNGIK
                     VNFKIRHNIEDGSVQLADHYQQNTPIGDGPVLLPDNHYLSTQSALSKDPNEKRDHMVLL
                     EFVTAAGITLGMDELYK"
     CDS             2026..2742
                     /codon_start=1
                     /product="enhanced GFP"
                     /label=EGFP
                     /translation="MVSKGEELFTGVVPILVELDGDVNGHKFSVSGEGEGDATYGKLTL
                     KFICTTGKLPVPWPTLVTTLTYGVQCFSRYPDHMKQHDFFKSAMPEGYVQERTIFFKDD
                     GNYKTRAEVKFEGDTLVNRIELKGIDFKEDGNILGHKLEYNYNSHNVYIMADKQKNGIK
                     VNFKIRHNIEDGSVQLADHYQQNTPIGDGPVLLPDNHYLSTQSALSKDPNEKRDHMVLL
                     EFVTAAGITLGMDELYK"
     primer_bind     complement(2071..2092)
                     /label=EGFP-N
                     /note="EGFP, reverse primer"
     primer_bind     complement(2332..2351)
                     /label=EXFP-R
                     /note="For distinguishing EGFP variants, reverse primer"
     primer_bind     2679..2700
                     /label=EGFP-C
                     /note="EGFP, forward primer"
     LTR             2907..3421
                     /label=3' LTR
                     /note="3' long terminal repeat from murine embryonic stem
                     cell virus"
     protein_bind    3583..3599
                     /label=lac operator
                     /bound_moiety="lac repressor encoded by lacI"
                     /note="The lac repressor binds to the lac operator to
                     inhibit transcription in E. coli. This inhibition can be
                     relieved by adding lactose or
                     isopropyl-beta-D-thiogalactopyranoside (IPTG)."
     promoter        complement(3607..3637)
                     /label=lac promoter
                     /note="promoter for the E. coli lac operon"
     protein_bind    3652..3673
                     /label=CAP binding site
                     /bound_moiety="E. coli catabolite activator protein"
                     /note="CAP binding activates transcription in the presence
                     of cAMP."
     primer_bind     complement(3790..3807)
                     /label=L4440
                     /note="L4440 vector, forward primer"
     rep_origin      complement(3961..4549)
                     /direction=LEFT
                     /label=ori
                     /note="high-copy-number ColE1/pMB1/pBR322/pUC origin of
                     replication"
     primer_bind     complement(4041..4060)
                     /label=pBR322ori-F
                     /note="pBR322 origin, forward primer"
     CDS             complement(4720..5580)
                     /codon_start=1
                     /gene="bla"
                     /product="beta-lactamase"
                     /label=AmpR
                     /note="confers resistance to ampicillin, carbenicillin, and
                     related antibiotics"
                     /translation="MSIQHFRVALIPFFAAFCLPVFAHPETLVKVKDAEDQLGARVGYI
                     ELDLNSGKILESFRPEERFPMMSTFKVLLCGAVLSRIDAGQEQLGRRIHYSQNDLVEYS
                     PVTEKHLTDGMTVRELCSAAITMSDNTAANLLLTTIGGPKELTAFLHNMGDHVTRLDRW
                     EPELNEAIPNDERDTTMPVAMATTLRKLLTGELLTLASRQQLIDWMEADKVAGPLLRSA
                     LPAGWFIADKSGAGERGSRGIIAALGPDGKPSRIVVIYTTGSQATMDERNRQIAEIGAS
                     LIKHW"
     primer_bind     5343..5362
                     /label=Amp-R
                     /note="Ampicillin resistance gene, reverse primer"
     promoter        complement(5581..5685)
                     /gene="bla"
                     /label=AmpR promoter
     primer_bind     5753..5771
                     /label=pBRforEco
                     /note="pBR322 vectors, upsteam of EcoRI site, forward
                     primer"
     primer_bind     complement(5809..5831)
                     /label=pGEX 3'
                     /note="pGEX vectors, reverse primer"
     primer_bind     5931..5950
                     /label=pRS-marker
                     /note="pRS vectors, use to sequence yeast selectable
                     marker"
     primer_bind     6144..6166
                     /label=M13/pUC Forward
                     /note="In lacZ gene"
     primer_bind     6294..6313
                     /label=pBRrevBam
                     /note="pBR322 vectors, tet region, downstream of BamHI,
                     reverse primer"
ORIGIN
        1 aatgaaagac cccacctgta ggtttggcaa gctagcttaa gtaacgccat tttgcaaggc
       61 atggaaaata cataactgag aatagagaag ttcagatcaa ggttaggaac agagagacag
      121 cagaatatgg gccaaacagg atatctgtgg taagcagttc ctgccccggc tcagggccaa
      181 gaacagatgg tccccagatg cggtcccgcc ctcagcagtt tctagagaac catcagatgt
      241 ttccagggtg ccccaaggac ctgaaatgac cctgtgcctt atttgaacta accaatcagt
      301 tcgcttctcg cttctgttcg cgcgcttctg ctccccgagc tcaataaaag agcccacaac
      361 ccctcactcg gcgcgccagt cctccgatag actgcgtcgc ccgggtaccc gtattcccaa
      421 taaagcctct tgctgtttgc atccgaatcg tggactcgct gatccttggg agggtctcct
      481 cagattgatt gactgcccac ctcgggggtc tttcatttgg aggttccacc gagatttgga
      541 gacccctgcc cagggaccac cgaccccccc gccgggaggt aagctggcca gcggtcgttt
      601 cgtgtctgtc tctgtctttg tgcgtgtttg tgccggcatc taatgtttgc gcctgcgtct
      661 gtactagtta gctaactagc tctgtatctg gcggacccgt ggtggaactg acgagttctg
      721 aacacccggc cgcaaccctg ggagacgtcc cagggacttt gggggccgtt tttgtggccc
      781 gacctgagga agggagtcga tgtggaatcc gaccccgtca ggatatgtgg ttctggtagg
      841 agacgagaac ctaaaacagt tcccgcctcc gtctgaattt ttgctttcgg tttggaaccg
      901 aagccgcgcg tcttgtctgc tgcagcgctg cagcatcgtt ctgtgttgtc tctgtctgac
      961 tgtgtttctg tatttgtctg aaaattaggg ccagactgtt accactccct taagtttgac
     1021 cttaggtcac tggaaagatg tcgagcggat cgctcacaac cagtcggtag atgtcaagaa
     1081 gagacgttgg gttaccttct gctctgcaga atggccaacc tttaacgtcg gatggccgcg
     1141 agacggcacc tttaaccgag acctcatcac ccaggttaag atcaaggtct tttcacctgg
     1201 cccgcatgga cacccagacc aggtccccta catcgtgacc tgggaagcct tggcttttga
     1261 cccccctccc tgggtcaagc cctttgtaca ccctaagcct ccgcctcctc ttcctccatc
     1321 cgccccgtct ctcccccttg aacctcctcg ttcgaccccg cctcgatcct ccctttatcc
     1381 agccctcact ccttctctag gcgccggaat tcagatctta cgtagctagc ggatcccaat
     1441 tgctcgagcg ggatcaattc cgcccccccc ctaacgttac tggccgaagc cgcttggaat
     1501 aaggccggtg tgcgtttgtc tatatgttat tttccaccat attgccgtct tttggcaatg
     1561 tgagggcccg gaaacctggc cctgtcttct tgacgagcat tcctaggggt ctttcccctc
     1621 tcgccaaagg aatgcaaggt ctgttgaatg tcgtgaagga agcagttcct ctggaagctt
     1681 cttgaagaca aacaacgtct gtagcgaccc tttgcaggca gcggaacccc ccacctggcg
     1741 acaggtgcct ctgcggccaa aagccacgtg tataagatac acctgcaaag gcggcacaac
     1801 cccagtgcca cgttgtgagt tggatagttg tggaaagagt caaatggctc tcctcaagcg
     1861 tattcaacaa ggggctgaag gatgcccaga aggtacccca ttgtatggga tctgatctgg
     1921 ggcctcggtg cacatgcttt acatgtgttt agtcgaggtt aaaaaaacgt ctaggccccc
     1981 cgaaccacgg ggacgtggtt ttcctttgaa aaacacgata ataccatggt gagcaagggc
     2041 gaggagctgt tcaccggggt ggtgcccatc ctggtcgagc tggacggcga cgtaaacggc
     2101 cacaagttca gcgtgtccgg cgagggcgag ggcgatgcca cctacggcaa gctgaccctg
     2161 aagttcatct gcaccaccgg caagctgccc gtgccctggc ccaccctcgt gaccaccctg
     2221 acctacggcg tgcagtgctt cagccgctac cccgaccaca tgaagcagca cgacttcttc
     2281 aagtccgcca tgcccgaagg ctacgtccag gagcgcacca tcttcttcaa ggacgacggc
     2341 aactacaaga cccgcgccga ggtgaagttc gagggcgaca ccctggtgaa ccgcatcgag
     2401 ctgaagggca tcgacttcaa ggaggacggc aacatcctgg ggcacaagct ggagtacaac
     2461 tacaacagcc acaacgtcta tatcatggcc gacaagcaga agaacggcat caaggtgaac
     2521 ttcaagatcc gccacaacat cgaggacggc agcgtgcagc tcgccgacca ctaccagcag
     2581 aacaccccca tcggcgacgg ccccgtgctg ctgcccgaca accactacct gagcacccag
     2641 tccgccctga gcaaagaccc caacgagaag cgcgatcaca tggtcctgct ggagttcgtg
     2701 accgccgccg ggatcactct cggcatggac gagctgtaca agtaaagcgg ccgcgactct
     2761 agagtcgacc tgcaggcatg caagcttcag gtagccggct aacgttaaca accggtacct
     2821 ctagaactat agctagcatg cgcaaattta aagcgctgat atcgataaaa taaaagattt
     2881 tatttagtct ccagaaaaag gggggaatga aagaccccac ctgtaggttt ggcaagctag
     2941 cttaagtaac gccattttgc aaggcatgga aaatacataa ctgagaatag agaagttcag
     3001 atcaaggtta ggaacagaga gacagcagaa tatgggccaa acaggatatc tgtggtaagc
     3061 agttcctgcc ccggctcagg gccaagaaca gatggtcccc agatgcggtc ccgccctcag
     3121 cagtttctag agaaccatca gatgtttcca gggtgcccca aggacctgaa atgaccctgt
     3181 gccttatttg aactaaccaa tcagttcgct tctcgcttct gttcgcgcgc ttctgctccc
     3241 cgagctcaat aaaagagccc acaacccctc actcggcgcg ccagtcctcc gatagactgc
     3301 gtcgcccggg tacccgtgta tccaataaac cctcttgcag ttgcatccga cttgtggtct
     3361 cgctgttcct tgggagggtc tcctctgagt gattgactac ccgtcagcgg gggtctttca
     3421 tgggtaacag tttcttgaag ttggagaaca acattctgag ggtaggagtc gaatattaag
     3481 taatcctgac tcaattagcc actgttttga atccacatac tccaatactc ctgaaatagt
     3541 tcattatgga cagcgcagaa agagctgggg agaattgtga aattgttatc cgctcacaat
     3601 tccacacaac atacgagccg gaagcataaa gtgtaaagcc tggggtgcct aatgagtgag
     3661 ctaactcaca ttaattgcgt tgcgctcact gcccgctttc cagtcgggaa acctgtcgtg
     3721 ccagctgcat taatgaatcg gccaacgcgc ggggagaggc ggtttgcgta ttgggcgctc
     3781 ttccgcttcc tcgctcactg actcgctgcg ctcggtcgtt cggctgcggc gagcggtatc
     3841 agctcactca aaggcggtaa tacggttatc cacagaatca ggggataacg caggaaagaa
     3901 catgtgagca aaaggccagc aaaaggccag gaaccgtaaa aaggccgcgt tgctggcgtt
     3961 tttccatagg ctccgccccc ctgacgagca tcacaaaaat cgacgctcaa gtcagaggtg
     4021 gcgaaacccg acaggactat aaagatacca ggcgtttccc cctggaagct ccctcgtgcg
     4081 ctctcctgtt ccgaccctgc cgcttaccgg atacctgtcc gcctttctcc cttcgggaag
     4141 cgtggcgctt tctcatagct cacgctgtag gtatctcagt tcggtgtagg tcgttcgctc
     4201 caagctgggc tgtgtgcacg aaccccccgt tcagcccgac cgctgcgcct tatccggtaa
     4261 ctatcgtctt gagtccaacc cggtaagaca cgacttatcg ccactggcag cagccactgg
     4321 taacaggatt agcagagcga ggtatgtagg cggtgctaca gagttcttga agtggtggcc
     4381 taactacggc tacactagaa gaacagtatt tggtatctgc gctctgctga agccagttac
     4441 cttcggaaaa agagttggta gctcttgatc cggcaaacaa accaccgctg gtagcggtgg
     4501 tttttttgtt tgcaagcagc agattacgcg cagaaaaaaa ggatctcaag aagatccttt
     4561 gatcttttct acggggtctg acgctcagtg gaacgaaaac tcacgttaag ggattttggt
     4621 catgagatta tcaaaaagga tcttcaccta gatcctttta aattaaaaat gaagttttaa
     4681 atcaatctaa agtatatatg agtaaacttg gtctgacagt taccaatgct taatcagtga
     4741 ggcacctatc tcagcgatct gtctatttcg ttcatccata gttgcctgac tccccgtcgt
     4801 gtagataact acgatacggg agggcttacc atctggcccc agtgctgcaa tgataccgcg
     4861 agacccacgc tcaccggctc cagatttatc agcaataaac cagccagccg gaagggccga
     4921 gcgcagaagt ggtcctgcaa ctttatccgc ctccatccag tctattaatt gttgccggga
     4981 agctagagta agtagttcgc cagttaatag tttgcgcaac gttgttgcca ttgctacagg
     5041 catcgtggtg tcacgctcgt cgtttggtat ggcttcattc agctccggtt cccaacgatc
     5101 aaggcgagtt acatgatccc ccatgttgtg caaaaaagcg gttagctcct tcggtcctcc
     5161 gatcgttgtc agaagtaagt tggccgcagt gttatcactc atggttatgg cagcactgca
     5221 taattctctt actgtcatgc catccgtaag atgcttttct gtgactggtg agtactcaac
     5281 caagtcattc tgagaatagt gtatgcggcg accgagttgc tcttgcccgg cgtcaatacg
     5341 ggataatacc gcgccacata gcagaacttt aaaagtgctc atcattggaa aacgttcttc
     5401 ggggcgaaaa ctctcaagga tcttaccgct gttgagatcc agttcgatgt aacccactcg
     5461 tgcacccaac tgatcttcag catcttttac tttcaccagc gtttctgggt gagcaaaaac
     5521 aggaaggcaa aatgccgcaa aaaagggaat aagggcgaca cggaaatgtt gaatactcat
     5581 actcttcctt tttcaatatt attgaagcat ttatcagggt tattgtctca tgagcggata
     5641 catatttgaa tgtatttaga aaaataaaca aataggggtt ccgcgcacat ttccccgaaa
     5701 agtgccacct gacgtctaag aaaccattat tatcatgaca ttaacctata aaaataggcg
     5761 tatcacgagg ccctttcgtc tcgcgcgttt cggtgatgac ggtgaaaacc tctgacacat
     5821 gcagctcccg gagacggtca cagcttgtct gtaagcggat gccgggagca gacaagcccg
     5881 tcagggcgcg tcagcgggtg ttggcgggtg tcggggctgg cttaactatg cggcatcaga
     5941 gcagattgta ctgagagtgc accatatgcg gtgtgaaata ccgcacagat gcgtaaggag
     6001 aaaataccgc atcaggcgcc attcgccatt caggctgcgc aactgttggg aagggcgatc
     6061 ggtgcgggcc tcttcgctat tacgccagct ggcgaaaggg ggatgtgctg caaggcgatt
     6121 aagttgggta acgccagggt tttcccagtc acgacgttgt aaaacgacgg cgcaaggaat
     6181 ggtgcatgca aggagatggc gcccaacagt cccccggcca cggggcctgc caccataccc
     6241 acgccgaaac aagcgctcat gagcccgaag tggcgagccc gatcttcccc atcggtgatg
     6301 tcggcgatat aggcgccagc aaccgcacct gtggcgccgg tgatgccggc cacgatgcgt
     6361 ccggcgtaga ggcgattagt ccaatttgtt aaagacagga tatcagtggt ccaggctcta
     6421 gttttgactc aacaatatca ccagctgaag cctatagagt acgagccata gataaaataa
     6481 aagattttat ttagtctcca gaaaaagggg gg
//
