>Addgene plasmid #52107 | pMSCV-IRES-GFP II (pMIG II) | addgene partial sequence | sequence record 81866 | pLXSN5 5'-CCCTTGAACCTCCTCGTTCGACC-3'
TCACTCCTTCTCTAGGCGCCGGAATTCAGATCTTACGTAGCTAGCGGATCCCAATTGCTCGAGCGGGATC
AATTCCGCCCCCCCCCTAACGTTACTGGCCGAAGCCGCTTGGAATAAGGCCGGTGTGCGTTTGTCTATAT
GTTATTTTCCACCATATTGCCGTCTTTTGGCAATGTGAGGGCCCGGAAACCTGGCCCTGTCTTCTTGACG
AGCATTCCTAGGGGTCTTTCCCCTCTCGCCAAAGGAATGCAAGGTCTGTTGAATGTCGTGAAGGAAGCAG
TTCCTCTGGAAGCTTCTTGAAGACAAACAACGTCTGTAGCGACCCTTTGCAGGCAGCGGAACCCCCCACC
TGGCGACAGGTGCCTCTGCGGCCAAAAGCCACGTGTATAAGATACACCTGCAAAGGCGGCACAACCCCAG
TGCCACGTTGTGAGTTGGATAGTTGTGGAAAGAGTCAAATGGCTCTCCTCAAGCGTATTCAACAAGGGGC
TGAAGGATGCCCAGAAGGTACCCCATTGTATGGGATCTGATCTGGGGCCTCGGTGCACATGCTTTACATG
TGTTTAGTCGAGGTTAAAAAAACGTCTAGGCCCCCCGAACCACGGGGACGTGGTTTTCCTTTGAAAAACA
CGATAATACCATGGTGAGCAAGGGCGAGGAGCTGTTCACCGGGGTGGTGCCCATCCTGGTCGAGCTGGAC
GGCGACGTAAACGGCCACAAGTTCAGCGTGTCCGGCGAGGGCGAGGGCGATGCCACCTACGGCAAGCTGA
CCCTGAAGTTCATCTGCACCACCGGCAAGCTGCCCGTGCCCTGGCCCACCCTCGTGACCACC
