>Addgene plasmid #52107 | pMSCV-IRES-GFP II (pMIG II) | addgene partial sequence | sequence record 81931 | IRES-F 5'-TGGCTCTCCTCAAGCGTATT-3'
CCCATTGTATGGGATCTGATCTGGGGCCTCGGTGCACATGCTTTACATGTGTTTAGTCGAGGTTAAAAAA
ACGTCTAGGCCCCCCGAACCACGGGGACGTGGTTTTCCTTTGAAAAACACGATAATACCATGGTGAGCAA
GGGCGAGGAGCTGTTCACCGGGGTGGTGCCCATCCTGGTCGAGCTGGACGGCGACGTAAACGGCCACAAG
TTCAGCGTGTCCGGCGAGGGCGAGGGCGATGCCACCTACGGCAAGCTGACCCTGAAGTTCATCTGCACCA
CCGGCAAGCTGCCCGTGCCCTGGCCCACCCTCGTGACCACCCTGACCTACGGCGTGCAGTGCTTCAGCCG
CTACCCCGACCACATGAAGCAGCACGACTTCTTCAAGTCCGCCATGCCCGAAGGCTACGTCCAGGAGCGC
ACCATCTTCTTCAAGGACGACGGCAACTACAAGACCCGCGCCGAGGTGAAGTTCGAGGGCGACACCCTGG
TGAACCGCATCGAGCTGAAGGGCATCGACTTCAAGGAGGACGGCAACATCCTGGGGCACAAGCTGGAGTA
CAACTACAACAGCCACAACGTCTATATCATGGCCGACAAGCAGAAGAACGGCATCAAGGTGAACTTCAAG
ATCCGCCACAACATCGAGGACGGCAGCGTGCAGCTCGCCGACCACTACCAGCAGAACACCCCCATCGGCG
ACGGCCCCGTGCTGCTGCCCGACAACCACTACCTGAGCACCCAGTCCGCCCTGAGC
